>Addgene plasmid #182353 | pSEM396 - mosTI unc-119 - NNN - operon - gfp - tbb-2 | addgene full sequence | sequence record 361775 | Addgene NGS Result
TCACGACGTTGTAAAACGACGGCCAGTCATGCATAATCCGCACGCATCTGGAATAAGGAAGTGCCATTCC
GCCTGACCTAAGTGCTTTTCGAGATCGCCAAACCGGAGAACGATCAGGAGAATGATGAGTCGCCACAGGA
GTCGGCAAGATACGTGCGTTATAGATTTGCTCCAAACTTTTTGAAACTCAAAACGGTCGGAGCAACTGTG
GAATTCAAAGTAGGAGACATCCCAATCCATCATTTCCGAATGATCGAACGTCACTTCTTCAAAGATCGCC
TTCTGAAGTGTTTTGACTTTGAATTCGGATTCTGTATTCCGAATTCACGAAACAACTGTGAACATATCTA
TGAGTTCCCTCAACTCTCTCAACAACTCAGTGAGTCATTATTCTAAAAAGTACAATTCAAAAGACTAATC
TCTTTTTCAGTGGACGACATGATCAACAATCCAAACGAGACTCGTTCTGACAGCTTCTATTTCGTCGATA
ACAAACTCGTCATGCACAACAAAGCCGACTACTCATATGATGCATAAATCTTCATTGTTGAGTTTATCTT
GTTGATTTTTGAATAAATTATCAACTCTTTACTTTTTAATGGGTTATGAAATAAATAAACATTGAAAACT
GATAAACAACGTTCATCTCTATAACTTCGTATAGCATACATTATACGAAGTTATTGCCTGAGACCAGCTA
GCAAGCTTGCATGCCTGCAGGTCGACTCTAGAGGATCCCCGGGTACCGAGCTCAGGTCTCTTGAGCTGTC
TCATCCTACTTTCACCTAGTTAACTGCTTGTCTTAAAATCTATGCTTCTCTTTAGTATCTAAAATTTTCC
TAGAAGCTTACAAGTATATAAATTGTCTCTTCTCAATAAAGGTTGTATATTTATTCATCTTATTGAATCT
GCCATTTCCTCGTTTTTGCGAGTTTATATACCTTCCAATTTTCTTTCTATTGTATTTTCAACTTCTAATT
TTAATTCAGGGAAACTGCTTCAACGCATCATGTCAAAAGGAGAAGAACTCTTTACCGGAGTCGTCCCAAT
TCTCGTCGAGCTCGACGGAGACGTAAACGGACACAAATTCTCGGTTTCCGGAGAAGGAGAAGGAGGTAAG
TTTTACGAAATTCTGAAGCTCACAAAACATGGAGTACATTTTTCAGATGCTACTTATGGAAAACTCACCC
TTAAATTCATTTGCACCACCGGAAAGCTCCCAGTGCCGTGGCCGACCCTTGTGACTACATTCTGCTACGG
AGTTCAATGCTTTTCCCGCTACCCAGACCACATGAAGCGTCACGATTTCTTCAAATCAGCCATGCCAGAA
GGATACGTCCAGGAGCGAACAATTTTCTTCAAGGACGATGGAAACTACAAGACTCGTGCTGAAGTCAAGT
TTGAAGGAGATACTCTCGTGAACCGCATTGAGCTCAAGGTAAGTTTATAATCTATGATCTTAATTTGGCA
ATGGAAAAAGTTTTTTCAGGGAATCGACTTCAAAGAAGATGGAAACATTCTTGGACACAAGCTCGAATAC
AACTATAACTCGCACAACGTGTATATCATGGCCGACAAGCAAAAAAATGGAATCAAGGTCAACTTCAAGA
TTCGCCACAACATCGAAGACGGGTCGGTTCAACTCGCTGATCACTACCAGCAGAACACACCAATTGGAGG
TAAGTTTTATTCCATAATACAAATATATATTGAACAATAATGCTTTTCAGATGGACCAGTCCTCCTCCCT
GATAATCACTACCTTTCCACTCAATCCGCTCTTAGCAAGGATCCAAATGAGAAAAGAGATCACATGGTTC
TTCTCGAGTTTGTCACCGCCGCCGGAATCACCCACGGAATGGACGAGCTTTACAAGTAAATGCAAAATCC
TTTCAAGCATTCCCTTCTTCTCTATCACTCTTCTTTCTTTTTGTCAAAAAATTCTCTCGCTAATTTATTT
GCTTTTTTAATGTTATTATTTTATGACTTTTTATAGTCACTGAAAAGTTTGCATCTGAGTGAAGTGAATG
CTATCAAAATGTGATTCTGTCTGATGTACTTTCACAATCTCTCTTCAATTCCATTTTGAAGTGCTTTAAA
CCCGAAAGGTTGAGAAAAATGCGAGCGCTCAAATATTTGTATTGTGTTCGTTGAGTGACCCAACAAAAAG
AGGAAACTTTATTGTGCCGCCAAGAAAAAAGTCTCACAGGAAACGGAGAATCTGTGCGGCAATGTCTTAT
CATTTGAAACGCGCCGTATCGATGCTGACATCATGCGGCTCCCGTGTTAGTCGAGAAGATGGGTACGGGC
CTTTATTCATCCAACACTCTACGGCTTCTTCAAGAGCTAGTAGGGCACCCTGTAGTTGGAAAGGGATTAT
TTCGTATGGCGAGCCCATACCGTCTTTCTTGCGGAAGCTTAACACGATAGGAAGTTGGATAGTTTCGAAC
GATGGTTCCATACGGAACGCTGTCTCAAGGATGAGTCTGACGGAGTGTAACTCGAAGGCTAGGTGGAGGC
TCAGTGATGATAAGTCTGCGATGGTGGATGCATGTGTCATGGTCATAGCTGTTTCCTGTGTGAAATTGTT
ATCCGCTCAGAGGGCACAATCCTATTCCGCGCTATCCGACAATCTCCAAGACATTAGGTGGAGTTCAGTT
CGGCGTATGGCATATGTCGCTGGAAAGAACATGTGAGCAAAAGGCCAGCAAAAGGCCAGGAACCGTAAAA
AGGCCGCGTTGCTGGCGTTTTTCCATAGGCTCCGCCCCCCTGACGAGCATCACAAAAATCGACGCTCAAG
TCAGAGGTGGCGAAACCCGACAGGACTATAAAGATACCAGGCGTTTCCCCCTGGAAGCTCCCTCGTGCGC
TCTCCTGTTCCGACCCTGCCGCTTACCGGATACCTGTCCGCCTTTCTCCCTTCGGGAAGCGTGGCGCTTT
CTCATAGCTCACGCTGTAGGTATCTCAGTTCGGTGTAGGTCGTTCGCTCCAAGCTGGGCTGTGTGCACGA
ACCCCCCGTTCAGCCCGACCGCTGCGCCTTATCCGGTAACTATCGTCTTGAGTCCAACCCGGTAAGACAC
GACTTATCGCCACTGGCAGCAGCCACTGGTAACAGGATTAGCAGAGCGAGGTATGTAGGCGGTGCTACAG
AGTTCTTGAAGTGGTGGCCTAACTACGGCTACACTAGAAGAACAGTATTTGGTATCTGCGCTCTGCTGAA
GCCAGTTACCTTCGGAAAAAGAGTTGGTAGCTCTTGATCCGGCAAACAAACCACCGCTGGTAGCGGTGGT
TTTTTTGTTTGCAAGCAGCAGATTACGCGCAGAAAAAAAGGATCTCAAGAAGATCCTTTGATCTTTTCTA
CGGGGTCTGACGCTCTATTCAACAAAGCCGCCGTCCCGTCAAGTCAGCGTAAATGGGTAGGGGGCTTCAA
ATCGTCCTCGTGATACCAATTCGGAGCCTGCTTTTTTGTACAAACTTGTTGATAATGGCAATTCAAGGAT
CTTCACCTAGATCCTTTTAAATTAAAAATGAAGTTTTAAATCAATCTAAAGTATATATGAGTAAACTTGG
TCTGACAGTTACCAATGCTTAATCAGTGAGGCACCTATCTCAGCGATCTGTCTATTTCGTTCATCCATAG
TTGCCTGACTCCCCGTCGTGTAGATAACTACGATACGGGAGGGCTTACCATCTGGCCCCAGTGCTGCAAT
GATACCGCGAGAGCCACGCTCACCGGCTCCAGATTTATCAGCAATAAACCAGCCAGCCGGAAGGGCCGAG
CGCAGAAGTGGTCCTGCAACTTTATCCGCCTCCATCCAGTCTATTAATTGTTGCCGGGAAGCTAGAGTAA
GTAGTTCGCCAGTTAATAGTTTGCGCAACGTTGTTGCCATTGCTACAGGCATCGTGGTGTCACGCTCGTC
GTTTGGTATGGCTTCATTCAGCTCCGGTTCCCAACGATCAAGGCGAGTTACATGATCCCCCATGTTGTGC
AAAAAAGCGGTTAGCTCCTTCGGTCCTCCGATCGTTGTCAGAAGTAAGTTGGCCGCAGTGTTATCACTCA
TGGTTATGGCAGCACTGCATAATTCTCTTACTGTCATGCCATCCGTAAGATGCTTTTCTGTGACTGGTGA
GTACTCAACCAAGTCATTCTGAGAATAGTGTATGCGGCGACCGAGTTGCTCTTGCCCGGCGTCAATACGG
GATAATACCGCGCCACATAGCAGAACTTTAAAAGTGCTCATCATTGGAAAACGTTCTTCGGGGCGAAAAC
TCTCAAGGATCTTACCGCTGTTGAGATCCAGTTCGATGTAACCCACTCGTGCACCCAACTGATCTTCAGC
ATCTTTTACTTTCACCAGCGTTTCTGGGTGAGCAAAAACAGGAAGGCAAAATGCCGCAAAAAAGGGAATA
AGGGCGACACGGAAATGTTGAATACTCATACTCTTCCTTTTTCAATATTATTGAAGCATTTATCAGGGTT
ATTGTCTCATGAGCGGATACATATTTGAATGTATTTAGAAAAATAAACAAATAGGGGTTCCGCGCACATT
TCCCCGAAAAGTGCCAGATACCTGAAACAAAACCCATCGTACGGCCAAGGAAGTCTCCAATAACTGTGAT
CCACCACAAGCGCCAGGGTTTTCCCAG
Features (pLannotate 1.2.2; 10 found; start..end, strand, type, name):
     82..534     +  CDS            unc-119 (fragment): UN119_CAEEL - Experimental evidence at protein level: Swiss-Prot protein existence level 1. Myristoyl-binding protein that acts as a cargo adapter: specifically binds the myristoyl moiety of a subset of N-terminally myristoylated proteins and is required for their localization. Plays a key role in ciliary membrane localization of proteins. Required for the establishment or function of the nervous system. From Caenorhabditis elegans.
    651..684     +  protein_bind   loxP: Cre-mediated recombination occurs in the 8-bp core sequence (GCATACAT). Cre recombinase
    703..753     -  misc_feature   MCS (fragment): pUC18/19 multiple cloning site
   1013..1873    +  CDS            sg25: sg25 is a basic (constitutively fluorescent) green fluorescent protein published in 1997, derived from Aequorea victoria.
   1880..2203    +  terminator     tbb-2 terminator: tbb-2; transcription terminator for the C. elegans tubulin beta-2 gene
   2750..3338    -  rep_origin     ori: high-copy-number ColE1/pMB1/pBR322/pUC origin of replication
   3455..3479    -  protein_bind   attB1: mutant version of attB; recombination site for the Gateway® BP reaction BP Clonase™
   3579..4439    -  CDS            AmpR: β-lactamase; bla; confers resistance to ampicillin, carbenicillin, and related antibiotics
   4440..4544    -  promoter       AmpR promoter: bla
   4631..27      -  CDS            lacZα (fragment) (across the origin): LacZα fragment of β-galactosidase; lacZ fragment
