[The description below was written by a language model from this plasmid's Addgene catalogue record and pLannotate feature annotations shown in this document.]
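Description:
pSEM396 is an empty cloning backbone for Caenorhabditis elegans transgenesis, built in the high-copy pTwist-Amp plasmid and belonging to the MosTI (modular safe-harbor transgene insertion) toolkit. In bacteria it replicates from a ColE1/pUC-type origin and is selected with ampicillin through the β-lactamase gene and its native promoter. The annotation also picks up a residual lacZα fragment and an attB1-like site in the backbone; the record gives no function for either of them.

The worm-specific payload is designed for single-copy insertion using unc-119 selection. The feature table shows only a fragment of the unc-119 coding sequence, followed by a loxP site, rather than a complete rescue gene. This suggests that a functional marker depends on the insertion event, although the record does not spell out the mechanism or the role of the loxP site. Downstream lies a short multiple cloning site that can also be used for Golden Gate assembly with BsaI, with defined four-base overhangs on each side; the downstream overhang is intended to supply the transgene's stop codon. The cloning site sits upstream of the gpd-2 operon sequence, which is named in the record but not annotated in the table. That sequence is followed by a GFP coding sequence (detected as an Aequorea victoria-derived green variant) and the tbb-2 3' UTR/terminator.

No promoter is included, so the user supplies both promoter and gene. Because the operon linker allows two proteins to be made from one transcript, GFP is co-expressed as a separate protein. It therefore reports where and when the inserted transgene is expressed without tagging its product.
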