Addgene plasmid #182353: pSEM396 - mosTI unc-119 - NNN - operon - gfp - tbb-2
Purpose: (Empty Backbone) GFP co-expression cloning vector for mosTI(unc-119). Transgene inserted upstream of gpd-2 operon::gfp::tbb-2 3'UTR. MCS or Golden Gate (BsaI: tgcc - MCS - tgag)
Depositing lab: Christian Froekjaer-Jensen. Depositing organization: King Abdullah University of Science and Technology (KAUST). Publication: Modular safe-harbor transgene insertion (MosTI) for targeted single-copy and extrachromosomal array integration in C. elegans. El Mouridi S, Alkhaldi F, Frokjaer-Jensen C. G3 (Bethesda). 2022 Jul 28. pii: 6651068. doi: 10.1093/g3journal/jkac184. PubMed 35900171.
Backbone
  Vector backbone: pTwist-Amp-high-copy
  Backbone manufacturer: Twist Biosciences
  Vector type: Worm Expression
Growth in bacteria
  Bacterial resistance: Ampicillin, 100 μg/mL
  Growth temperature: 37°C
  Growth strain: DH5alpha
  Copy number: High Copy
Terms and licenses: Academic/Nonprofit Terms; Industry Terms: Not Available to Industry
Depositor comments: www.wormbuilder.org MOdular Safe harbor Transgene Insertion (mosTI). Cloning vector for single-copy insertion using unc-119 selection. MCS/Golden Gate (BsaI) cloning vector with insertion between upstream of gpd-2 operon and gfp::tbb-2 3' UTR. Use to monitor expression of transgene by co-expression of fluorophore. BsaI overhangs: tgcc - mcs - tgag (use tga as the stop site in the BsaI overlap for transgenes). Please visit https://www.biorxiv.org/content/10.1101/2022.04.19.488726v1.full for bioRxiv preprint.
How to cite: pSEM396 - mosTI unc-119 - NNN - operon - gfp - tbb-2 was a gift from Christian Froekjaer-Jensen (Addgene plasmid # 182353 ; http://n2t.net/addgene:182353 ; RRID:Addgene_182353)
